Addgene plasmid #238578: NanoBRET Assay Vector, NanoLuc-MEK1
Purpose: Express NanoLuc-MEK1 Fusion Protein in Mammalian Cells under a CMV promoter
Depositing lab: Promega Corporation.
Backbone
  Vector backbone: pFN31K Nluc CMV-neo Flexi(R) Vector
  Vector type: Mammalian Expression
  Selectable markers: Neomycin
Growth in bacteria
  Bacterial resistance: Kanamycin, 50 μg/mL
  Growth temperature: 37°C
  Growth strain: DH5alpha
  Copy number: High Copy
Gene/Insert
  Gene/Insert name: MEK1
  Species: H. sapiens (human)
  Mutation: None
  Entrez Gene: MAP2K1 (a.k.a. CFC3, MAPKK1, MEK1, MEL, MKK1, PRKMK1)
  Promoter: CMV
  Tag / fusion protein: NanoLuc (R) (N terminal on backbone)
  Cloning method: Other
Terms and licenses: Academic/Nonprofit Terms; Industry Terms
How to cite: NanoBRET Assay Vector, NanoLuc-MEK1 was a gift from Promega Corporation (Addgene plasmid # 238578 ; http://n2t.net/addgene:238578 ; RRID:Addgene_238578)
