[The description below was written by a language model from this plasmid's Addgene catalogue record and pLannotate feature annotations shown in this document.]
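Description:
NanoBRET Assay Vector, NanoLuc-MEK1 is a 5.8 kb mammalian expression plasmid built on the pFN31K Nluc CMV-neo Flexi Vector backbone. It produces human MEK1 (MAP2K1), without mutation, fused at its N terminus to NanoLuc luciferase. Transcription is driven by the human cytomegalovirus immediate-early enhancer and promoter, followed by a chimeric β-globin/immunoglobulin heavy chain intron that typically improves mRNA processing and expression. A T7 promoter sits just upstream of the coding region, which could allow T7 polymerase-driven transcription. The human codon-optimised Nluc coding sequence is followed after a short linker by the MAP2K1 coding sequence. Downstream are a short multiple cloning site remnant, a T7 terminator fragment and an SV40 polyadenylation signal.

A single neo (nptII) gene provides selection in both hosts. It is preceded by the SV40 enhancer/early promoter for neomycin-class (G418) selection of mammalian cells and by the synthetic bacterial EM7 promoter for kanamycin resistance in E. coli, and it ends in a synthetic poly(A) signal. The automated annotation labels the replication origin as p15A, a medium-copy type, whereas the catalogue lists the plasmid as high copy, and the record does not resolve this discrepancy. Several other small annotated fragments (M13 ori, bom, IS1, cer, RSF ori, tet promoter) are probably partial matches to backbone sequence rather than functional elements.

MEK1 is a dual-specificity kinase in the RAS–RAF–MEK–ERK cascade. As the name indicates, the construct is intended for NanoBRET assays, in which the NanoLuc fusion acts as the bioluminescent energy donor in live mammalian cells. Proximity to a fluorescently labelled ligand or partner protein can then be measured, although the record does not specify the acceptor used.
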