Features (pLannotate 1.2.2; 23 found; start..end, strand, type, name):
    140..517     +  enhancer       CMV enhancer: human cytomegalovirus immediate early enhancer
    519..718     +  promoter       CMV promoter: human cytomegalovirus (CMV) immediate early promoter
    857..989     +  intron         chimeric intron: chimera between introns from human β-globin and immunoglobulin heavy chain genes
   1033..1051    +  promoter       T7 promoter: promoter for bacteriophage T7 RNA polymerase
   1065..1577    +  CDS            Nluc: NanoLuc® luciferase human codon-optimized
   1599..2777    +  CDS            MAP2K1 (sequence withheld): MP2K1_HUMAN - Also known as MEK1, PRKMK1. Experimental evidence at protein level: Swiss-Prot protein existence level 1. Dual specificity protein kinase which acts as an essential component of the MAP kinase signal transduction pathway. Binding of extracellular ligands such as growth factors, cytokines and hormones to their cell-surface receptors activates RAS and this initiates RAF1 activation. RAF1 then further activates the dual-specificity protein kinases MAP2K1/MEK1 and MAP2K2/MEK2. Both MAP2K1/MEK1 and MAP2K2/MEK2 function specifically in the MAPK/ERK cascade, and catalyze the concomitant
   2786..2841    +  misc_feature   MCS: pUC18/19 multiple cloning site
   2848..2897    +  CDS            SET1 (fragment): solubility-enhancement tag derived from T7 phage gene 10B
   2905..2924    +  terminator     T7 terminator (fragment): transcription terminator for bacteriophage T7 RNA polymerase
   2946..3067    -  polyA_signal   SV40 poly(A) signal: SV40 polyadenylation signal
   3090..3158    -  CDS            large T antigen (fragment): large T antigen from SV40 (simian virus 40)
   3163..3195    +  rep_origin     M13 ori (fragment): M13 bacteriophage origin of replication; arrow indicates direction of (+) strand synthesis
   3196..3247    -  misc_feature   bom (fragment): basis of mobility region from pBR322
   3312..3669    +  promoter       SV40 promoter: SV40 enhancer and early promoter
   3684..3731    +  promoter       EM7 promoter: synthetic bacterial promoter&nbsp
   3763..4554    +  CDS            neo: KKA2_KLEPN - Also known as kan, nptII. Experimental evidence at protein level: Swiss-Prot protein existence level 1. Resistance to kanamycin, neomycin, paromomycin, ribostamycin, butirosin and gentamicin B. From Klebsiella pneumoniae.
   4621..4669    +  polyA_signal   poly(A) signal: synthetic polyadenylation signal
   4698..4714    -  promoter       tet promoter (fragment): E. coli promoter for tetracycline efflux protein gene
   4826..5371    +  rep_origin     p15A ori: Plasmids containing the medium-copy-number p15A origin of replication can be propagated in E. coli cells that contain a second plasmid with the ColE1 origin.
   5459..5514    +  rep_origin     RSF ori (fragment): Plasmids containing the RSF 1030 origin of replication can be propagated in E. coli cells that contain additional plasmids with compatible origins.
   5613..5639    -  misc_feature   bom (fragment): basis of mobility region from pBR322
   5633..5680    -  mobile_element IS1 (fragment): prokaryotic transposable element IS1
   5688..5759    +  misc_feature   cer region (fragment): ColE1-derived recombination site that helps to maintain plasmids as monomers
>Addgene plasmid #238578 | NanoBRET Assay Vector, NanoLuc-MEK1 | addgene full sequence | sequence record 479210 | Addgene NGS Result
TCAATATTGGCCATTAGCCATATTATTCATTGGTTATATAGCATAAATCAATATTGGCTATTGGCCATTG
CATACGTTGTATCTATATCATAATATGTACATTTATATTGGCTCATGTCCAATATGACCGCCATGTTGGC
ATTGATTATTGACTAGTTATTAATAGTAATCAATTACGGGGTCATTAGTTCATAGCCCATATATGGAGTT
CCGCGTTACATAACTTACGGTAAATGGCCCGCCTGGCTGACCGCCCAACGACCCCCGCCCATTGACGTCA
ATAATGACGTATGTTCCCATAGTAACGCCAATAGGGACTTTCCATTGACGTCAATGGGTGGAGTATTTAC
GGTAAACTGCCCACTTGGCAGTACATCAAGTGTATCATATGCCAAGTCCGCCCCCTATTGACGTCAATGA
CGGTAAATGGCCCGCCTGGCATTATGCCCAGTACATGACCTTACGGGACTTTCCTACTTGGCAGTACATC
TACGTATTAGTCATCGCTATTACCATGGTGATGCGGTTTTGGCAGTACACCAATGGGCGTGGATAGCGGT
TTGACTCACGGGGATTTCCAAGTCTCCACCCCATTGACGTCAATGGGAGTTTGTTTTGGCACCAAAATCA
ACGGGACTTTCCAAAATGTCGTAATAACCCCGCCCCGTTGACGCAAATGGGCGGTAGGCGTGTACGGTGG
GAGGTCTATATAAGCAGAGCTGGTTTAGTGAACCGTCAGATCACTAGAAGCTTTATTGCGGTAGTTTATC
ACAGTTAAATTGCTAACGCAGTCAGTGCTTCTGACACAACAGTCTCGAACTTAAGCTGCAGAAGTTGGTC
GTGAGGCACTGGGCAGGTAAGTATCAAGGTTACAAGACAGGTTTAAGGAGACCAATAGAAACTGGGCTTG
TCGAGACAGAGAAGACTCTTGCGTTTCTGATAGGCACCTATTGGTCTTACTGACATCCACTTTGCCTTTC
TCTCCACAGGTGTCCACTCCCAGTTCAATTACAGCTCTTAAGGCTAGAGTATTAATACGACTCACTATAG
GGCTAGCGCTCACCATGGTCTTCACACTCGAAGATTTCGTTGGGGACTGGCGACAGACAGCCGGCTACAA
CCTGGACCAAGTCCTTGAACAGGGAGGTGTGTCCAGTTTGTTTCAGAATCTCGGGGTGTCCGTAACTCCG
ATCCAAAGGATTGTCCTGAGCGGTGAAAATGGGCTGAAGATCGACATCCATGTCATCATCCCGTATGAAG
GTCTGAGCGGCGACCAAATGGGCCAGATCGAAAAAATTTTTAAGGTGGTGTACCCTGTGGATGATCATCA
CTTTAAGGTGATCCTGCACTATGGCACACTGGTAATCGACGGGGTTACGCCGAACATGATCGACTATTTC
GGACGGCCGTATGAAGGCATCGCCGTGTTCGACGGCAAAAAGATCACTGTAACAGGGACCCTGTGGAACG
GCAACAAAATTATCGACGAGCGCCTGATCAACCCCGACGGCTCCCTGCTGTTCCGAGTAACCATCAACGG
AGTGACCGGCTGGCGGCTGTGCGAACGCATTCTGGCGGGCTCGAGCGGCGCGATCGCC
[1182 nt withheld, positions 1599-2780]
TAAACGAATTCGGGCTCGGTACCCGGGGATCCTCTAGAGTCGACCTGCAGGCATGCAAGCTGATCCGGCT
GCTAACAAAGCCCGAAAGGAAGCTGAGTTGGCTGCTGCCACCGCTGAGCAATAACTAGCATAACCCCTTG
GGGCGGCCGCTTCGAGCAGACATGATAAGATACATTGATGAGTTTGGACAAACCACAACTAGAATGCAGT
GAAAAAAATGCTTTATTTGTGAAATTTGTGATGCTATTGCTTTATTTGTAACCATTATAAGCTGCAATAA
ACAAGTTAACAACAACAATTGCATTCATTTTATGTTTCAGGTTCAGGGGGAGATGTGGGAGGTTTTTTTA
AGCAAGTAAAACCTCTACAAATGTGGTAAAATCGAATTTTAACAAAATATTAACGCTTACAATTTCCTGA
TGCGGTATTTTCTCCTTACGCATCTGTGCGGTATTTCACACCGCATACGCGGATCTGCGCAGCACCATGG
CCTGAAATAACCTCTGAAAGAGGAACTTGGTTAGGTACCTTCTGAGGCGGAAAGAACCAGCTGTGGAATG
TGTGTCAGTTAGGGTGTGGAAAGTCCCCAGGCTCCCCAGCAGGCAGAAGTATGCAAAGCATGCATCTCAA
TTAGTCAGCAACCAGGTGTGGAAAGTCCCCAGGCTCCCCAGCAGGCAGAAGTATGCAAAGCATGCATCTC
AATTAGTCAGCAACCATAGTCCCGCCCCTAACTCCGCCCATCCCGCCCCTAACTCCGCCCAGTTCCGCCC
ATTCTCCGCCCCATGGCTGACTAATTTTTTTTATTTATGCAGAGGCCGAGGCCGCCTCGGCCTCTGAGCT
ATTCCAGAAGTAGTGAGGAGGCTTTTTTGGAGGCCTAGGCTTTTGCAAAAAGCTTAATTAACTGTTGACA
ATTAATCATCGGCATAGTATATCGGCATAGTATAATACGACAAGGTGAGGAACTAAACCCAGGAGGCAGA
TCATGATTGAACAAGATGGATTGCACGCAGGTTCTCCGGCCGCTTGGGTGGAGAGGCTATTCGGCTATGA
CTGGGCACAACAGACAATCGGCTGCTCTGATGCCGCCGTGTTCCGGCTGTCAGCGCAGGGGCGCCCGGTT
CTTTTTGTCAAGACCGACCTGTCCGGTGCCCTGAATGAACTGCAGGACGAGGCAGCGCGGCTATCGTGGC
TGGCCACGACGGGCGTTCCTTGCGCAGCTGTGCTCGACGTTGTCACTGAAGCGGGAAGGGACTGGCTGCT
ATTGGGCGAAGTGCCGGGGCAGGATCTCCTGTCATCTCACCTTGCTCCTGCCGAGAAAGTATCCATCATG
GCTGATGCAATGCGGCGGCTGCATACGCTTGATCCGGCTACCTGCCCATTCGACCACCAAGCGAAACATC
GCATCGAGCGAGCACGTACTCGGATGGAAGCCGGTCTTGTCGATCAGGATGATCTGGACGAAGAGCATCA
GGGGCTCGCGCCAGCCGAACTGTTCGCCAGGCTCAAGGCGCGCATGCCCGACGGCGAGGATCTCGTCGTG
ACCCATGGCGATGCCTGCTTGCCGAATATCATGGTGGAAAATGGCCGCTTTTCTGGATTCATCGACTGTG
GCCGGCTGGGTGTGGCGGACCGCTATCAGGACATAGCGTTGGCTACCCGTGATATTGCTGAAGAGCTTGG
CGGCGAATGGGCTGACCGCTTCCTCGTGCTTTACGGTATCGCCGCTCCCGATTCGCAGCGCATCGCCTTC
TATCGCCTTCTTGACGAGTTCTTCTGAGCGGGACTCTGGGGTTCGAAATGACCGACCAAGCGACGCCCAA
CCTGCCATCACGATGGCCGCAATAAAATATCTTTATTTTCATTACATCTGTGTGTTGGTTTTTTGTGTGA
ATCGATAGCGATAAGGATCCGCTCATGCGATGATAAGCTGTCAAACATGAGAATTACAACTTATATCGTA
TGGGGCTGACTTCAGGTGCTACATTTGAAGAGATAAATTGCACTGAAATCTAGAAATATTTTATCTGATT
AATAAGATGATCTTCTTGAGATCGTTTTGGTCTGCGCGTAATCTCTTGCTCTGAAAACGAAAAAACCGCC
TTGCAGGGCGGTTTTTCGAAGGTTCTCTGAGCTACCAACTCTTTGAACCGAGGTAACTGGCTTGGAGGAG
CGCAGTCACCAAAACTTGTCCTTTCAGTTTAGCCTTAACCGGCGCATGACTTCAAGACTAACTCCTCTAA
ATCAATTACCAGTGGCTGCTGCCAGTGGTGCTTTTGCATGTCTTTCCGGGTTGGACTCAAGACGATAGTT
ACCGGATAAGGCGCAGCGGTCGGACTGAACGGGGGGTTCGTGCATACAGTCCAGCTTGGAGCGAACTGCC
TACCCGGAACTGAGTGTCAGGCGTGGAATGAGACAAACGCGGCCATAACAGCGGAATGACACCGGTAAAC
CGAAAGGCAGGAACAGGAGAGCGCACGAGGGAGCCGCCAGGGGGAAACGCCTGGTATCTTTATAGTCCTG
TCGGGTTTCGCCACCACTGATTTGAGCGTCAGATTTCGTGATGCTTGTCAGGGGGGCGGAGCCTATGGAA
AAACGGCTTTGCCGCGGCCCTCTCACTTCCCTGTTAAGTATCTTCCTGGCATCTTCCAGGAAATCTCCGC
CCCGTTCGTAAGCCATTTCCGCTCGCCGCAGTCGAACGACCGAGCGTAGCGAGTCAGTGAGCGAGGAAGC
GGAATATATCCTGTATCACATATTCTGCTGACGCACCGGTGCAGCCTTTTTTCTCCTGCCACATGAAGCA
CTTCACTGACACCCTCATCAGTGCCAACATAGTAAGCCAGTATACACTCCGCTAGCGCTGATGTCCGGCG
GTGCTTTTGCCGTTACGCACCACCCCGTCATGAGATTACGCGTTTTAGCGGTGCGTACAATTAAGGGATT
ATGGTAAATCCACTTACTGTCTGCCCTCGTAGCCATCGAGATAAACCGCAGTACTCCGGCCACGATGCGT
CCGGCGTAGAGGATCGAGATCT
